Addgene plasmid #216033: AA391
Purpose: Fragmid fragment: (Cas protein) reverse TetR; binds to TRE in presence of doxycycline
Depositing lab: John Doench. Depositing organization: Broad Institute. Publication: Modular vector assembly enables rapid assessment of emerging CRISPR technologies. McGee AV, Liu YV, Griffith AL, Szegletes ZM, Wen B, Kraus C, Miller NW, Steger RJ, Escude Velasco B, Bosch JA, Zirin JD, Viswanatha R, Sontheimer EJ, Goodale A, Greene MA, Green TM, Doench JG. Cell Genom. 2024 Mar 13;4(3):100519. doi: 10.1016/j.xgen.2024.100519. PubMed 38484704.
Backbone
  Vector backbone: pUC57-Kan
  Vector type: CRISPR ; Fragment
Growth in bacteria
  Bacterial resistance: Kanamycin, 50 μg/mL
  Growth temperature: 37°C
  Growth strain: DH5alpha
  Copy number: Unknown
Gene/Insert
  Gene/Insert name: rTetR_v1.1
  Species: Other
  Cloning method: Unknown
Resource information
  A portion of this plasmid was derived from a plasmid made by: Genscript ID: U656KHL230-3
Terms and licenses: Academic/Nonprofit Terms; Industry Terms: Not Available to Industry
Depositor comments: Please visit https://www.biorxiv.org/content/10.1101/2023.10.25.564061v1 for bioRxiv preprint.
How to cite: AA391 was a gift from John Doench (Addgene plasmid # 216033 ; http://n2t.net/addgene:216033 ; RRID:Addgene_216033)
