[The description below was written by a language model from this plasmid's Addgene catalogue record and pLannotate feature annotations shown in this document.]
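Description:
AA391 is a small (about 3.2 kb) bacterial cloning plasmid built on the pUC57-Kan backbone that serves as a "fragment" donor in the Fragmid modular vector assembly system for CRISPR technologies. It is not itself an expression vector. It stores a single sequence module that is intended to be combined with other fragments to build complete destination vectors. The plasmid replicates in E. coli through a high-copy ColE1/pUC-type origin and is selected with kanamycin via the aph(3')-Ia aminoglycoside phosphotransferase gene. The remaining annotated elements are remnants of the pUC57 cloning region and backbone: partial lacZα, the lac promoter, lac operator and CAP binding site, and short fragments of lacI, rop and the bom region. They have no described role in the function of the insert.

The payload is rTetR_v1.1, a roughly 615 bp coding sequence that the automated annotation matches to the E. coli tetracycline repressor TetR. According to the record it is the reverse TetR variant, which binds tetracycline response elements (TRE) in the presence of doxycycline rather than being released by the drug. It is catalogued in the "Cas protein" module position of the Fragmid scheme, so it occupies the slot normally filled by a Cas effector in an assembled vector. No eukaryotic promoter, terminator, tag or fused effector domain is annotated around the insert, so these would have to be supplied by the other modules during assembly. The record does not state the cloning method or the flanking assembly sites. The module's likely use is building doxycycline-responsive constructs, although the record does not describe specific applications.
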