Features (pLannotate 1.2.2; 10 found; start..end, strand, type, name):
    137..236     +  misc_feature   bom (fragment): basis of mobility region from pBR322
    242..399     -  CDS            lacZα (fragment): LacZα fragment of β-galactosidase; lacZ fragment
    445..1059    +  CDS            tetR: TETR2_ECOLX - Experimental evidence at protein level: Swiss-Prot protein existence level 1. TetR is the repressor of the tetracycline resistance element; its N-terminal region forms a helix-turn-helix structure and binds DNA. Binding of tetracycline to TetR reduces the repressor affinity for the tetracycline resistance gene (tetA) promoter operator sites. From Escherichia coli.
   1155..1171    -  protein_bind   lac operator: The lac repressor binds to the lac operator to inhibit transcription in E. coli. This inhibition can be relieved by adding lactose or isopropyl-β-D-thiogalactopyranoside (IPTG). lac repressor encoded by lacI
   1179..1209    -  promoter       lac promoter: promoter for the E. coli lac operon
   1224..1245    -  protein_bind   CAP binding site: CAP binding activates transcription in the presence of cAMP. E. coli catabolite activator protein
   1258..1350    -  CDS            lacI (fragment): lac repressor; lacI; The lac repressor binds to the lac operator to inhibit transcription in E. coli. This inhibition can be relieved by adding lactose or isopropyl-β-D-thiogalactopyranoside (IPTG).
   1533..2121    -  rep_origin     ori: high-copy-number ColE1/pMB1/pBR322/pUC origin of replication
   2299..3108    -  CDS            KanR: aminoglycoside phosphotransferase; aph(3')-Ia; confers resistance to kanamycin in bacteria or G418 (Geneticin®) in eukaryotes
   3215..35      +  CDS            rop (fragment) (across the origin): Rop protein, which maintains plasmids at low copy number; rop
>Addgene plasmid #216033 | AA391 | addgene full sequence | sequence record 431517 | Addgene NGS Result
TCGCGCGTTTCGGTGATGACGGTGAAAACCTCTGACACATGCAGCTCCCGGAGACGGTCACAGCTTGTCT
GTAAGCGGATGCCGGGAGCAGACAAGCCCGTCAGGGCGCGTCAGCGGGTGTTGGCGGGTGTCGGGGCTGG
CTTAACTATGCGGCATCAGAGCAGATTGTACTGAGAGTGCACCATATGCGGTGTGAAATACCGCACAGAT
GCGTAAGGAGAAAATACCGCATCAGGCGCCATTCGCCATTCAGGCTGCGCAACTGTTGGGAAGGGCGATC
GGTGCGGGCCTCTTCGCTATTACGCCAGCTGGCGAAAGGGGGATGTGCTGCAAGGCGATTAAGTTGGGTA
ACGCCAGGGTTTTCCCAGTCACGACGTTGTAAAACGACGGCCAGAGAATTCGAGCTCGGTACCTCGCGAA
TACATCTAGATGAAGACTGGCAGCTCTAGGCTGGACAAATCCAAGATCATCAATGGGGCTCTGGAGTTGC
TGAACGGCGTTGGGATTGAGGGCCTTACTACTCGCAAACTCGCACAGAAACTCGGCGTTGAACAGCCGAC
GCTCTACTGGCATGTGAAGAACAAAAGAGCTCTGCTGGACGCGCTTCCAATTGAGATGCTCGACCGCCAT
CACACTCACTCATGCCCGTTGGAACCCGAGTCCTGGCAAGATTTCCTGCGGAACAATGCAAAGAGCTATA
GATGTGCATTGCTGTCTCATCGGGATGGGGCTAAGGTGCATTTGGGAACTCGGCCTACCGAAAAGCAATA
CGAAACCCTTGAAAACCAGCTGGCATTTCTGTGCCAACAGGGATTCTCCCTGGAAAATGCGCTCTACGCC
TTGAGTGCGGTCGGCCATTTTACTCTTGGATGCGTACTGGAAGAGCAGGAGCACCAAGTTGCCAAGGAAG
AAAGGGAAACCCCCACCACAGATAGTATGCCGCCTTTGCTGAAGCAAGCCATCGAGCTCTTCGACAGGCA
GGGGGCGGAACCAGCTTTTCTTTTCGGCCTGGAGCTTATCATTTGTGGGTTGGAGAAGCAACTCAAGTGT
GAGAGCGGGGGGTCCAAGTCTTCATCGGATCCCGGGCCCGTCGACTGCAGAGGCCTGCATGCAAGCTTGG
TGTAATCATGGTCATAGCTGTTTCCTGTGTGAAATTGTTATCCGCTCACAATTCCACACAACATACGAGC
CGGAAGCATAAAGTGTAAAGCCTGGGGTGCCTAATGAGTGAGCTAACTCACATTAATTGCGTTGCGCTCA
CTGCCCGCTTTCCAGTCGGGAAACCTGTCGTGCCAGCTGCATTAATGAATCGGCCAACGCGCGGGGAGAG
GCGGTTTGCGTATTGGGCGCTCTTCCGCTTCCTCGCTCACTGACTCGCTGCGCTCGGTCGTTCGGCTGCG
GCGAGCGGTATCAGCTCACTCAAAGGCGGTAATACGGTTATCCACAGAATCAGGGGATAACGCAGGAAAG
AACATGTGAGCAAAAGGCCAGCAAAAGGCCAGGAACCGTAAAAAGGCCGCGTTGCTGGCGTTTTTCCATA
GGCTCCGCCCCCCTGACGAGCATCACAAAAATCGACGCTCAAGTCAGAGGTGGCGAAACCCGACAGGACT
ATAAAGATACCAGGCGTTTCCCCCTGGAAGCTCCCTCGTGCGCTCTCCTGTTCCGACCCTGCCGCTTACC
GGATACCTGTCCGCCTTTCTCCCTTCGGGAAGCGTGGCGCTTTCTCATAGCTCACGCTGTAGGTATCTCA
GTTCGGTGTAGGTCGTTCGCTCCAAGCTGGGCTGTGTGCACGAACCCCCCGTTCAGCCCGACCGCTGCGC
CTTATCCGGTAACTATCGTCTTGAGTCCAACCCGGTAAGACACGACTTATCGCCACTGGCAGCAGCCACT
GGTAACAGGATTAGCAGAGCGAGGTATGTAGGCGGTGCTACAGAGTTCTTGAAGTGGTGGCCTAACTACG
GCTACACTAGAAGAACAGTATTTGGTATCTGCGCTCTGCTGAAGCCAGTTACCTTCGGAAAAAGAGTTGG
TAGCTCTTGATCCGGCAAACAAACCACCGCTGGTAGCGGTGGTTTTTTTGTTTGCAAGCAGCAGATTACG
CGCAGAAAAAAAGGATCTCAAGAAGATCCTTTGATCTTTTCTACGGGGTCTGACGCTCAGTGGAACGAAA
ACTCACGTTAAGGGATTTTGGTCATGAGATTATCAAAAAGGATCTTCACCTAGATCCTTTTAAATTAAAA
ATGAAGTTTTAAATCAAGCCCAATCTGAATAATGTTACAACCAATTAACCAATTCTGATTAGAAAAACTC
ATCGAGCATCAAATGAAACTGCAATTTATTCATATCAGGATTATCAATACCATATTTTTGAAAAAGCCGT
TTCTGTAATGAAGGAGAAAACTCACCGAGGCAGTTCCATAGGATGGCAAGATCCTGGTATCGGTCTGCGA
TTCCGACTCGTCCAACATCAATACAACCTATTAATTTCCCCTCGTCAAAAATAAGGTTATCAAGTGAGAA
ATCACCATGAGTGACGACTGAATCCGGTGAGAATGGCAAAAGTTTATGCATTTCTTTCCAGACTTGTTCA
ACAGGCCAGCCATTACGCTCGTCATCAAAATCACTCGCATCAACCAAACCGTTATTCATTCGTGATTGCG
CCTGAGCGAGACGAAATACGCGATCGCTGTTAAAAGGACAATTACAAACAGGAATCGAATGCAACCGGCG
CAGGAACACTGCCAGCGCATCAACAATATTTTCACCTGAATCAGGATATTCTTCTAATACCTGGAATGCT
GTTTTTCCGGGGATCGCAGTGGTGAGTAACCATGCATCATCAGGAGTACGGATAAAATGCTTGATGGTCG
GAAGAGGCATAAATTCCGTCAGCCAGTTTAGTCTGACCATCTCATCTGTAACATCATTGGCAACGCTACC
TTTGCCATGTTTCAGAAACAACTCTGGCGCATCGGGCTTCCCATACAAGCGATAGATTGTCGCACCTGAT
TGCCCGACATTATCGCGAGCCCATTTATACCCATATAAATCAGCATCCATGTTGGAATTTAATCGCGGCC
TCGACGTTTCCCGTTGAATATGGCTCATAACACCCCTTGTATTACTGTTTATGTAAGCAGACAGTTTTAT
TGTTCATGATGATATATTTTTATCTTGTGCAATGTAACATCAGAGATTTTGAGACACGGGCCAGAGCTGC
A
